Addgene plasmid #191069: pEY72
Purpose: cho-1(3.7k) fluorescent neural reporter driving nuclear CYOFP expression (refer to NeuroPAL paper for expression)
Depositing lab: Oliver Hobert & Eviatar Yemini. Depositing organization: Columbia University. Publication: NeuroPAL: A Multicolor Atlas for Whole-Brain Neuronal Identification in C. elegans. Yemini E, Lin A, Nejatbakhsh A, Varol E, Sun R, Mena GE, Samuel ADT, Paninski L, Venkatachalam V, Hobert O. Cell. 2021 Jan 7;184(1):272-288.e11. doi: 10.1016/j.cell.2020.12.012. Epub 2020 Dec 29. PubMed 33378642.
Backbone
  Vector backbone: pPD95.62
  Vector type: Worm Expression
Growth in bacteria
  Bacterial resistance: Ampicillin, 100 μg/mL
  Growth temperature: 37°C
  Growth strain: DH5alpha
  Copy number: Unknown
Gene/Insert
  Gene/Insert name: cho-1(3.7k)
  Species: C. elegans (nematode)
  Mutation: None
  Entrez Gene: cho-1 (a.k.a. CELE_C48D1.3)
  Cloning method: Gibson Cloning
Terms and licenses: Academic/Nonprofit Terms; Industry Terms: Not Available to Industry
How to cite: pEY72 was a gift from Oliver Hobert & Eviatar Yemini (Addgene plasmid # 191069 ; http://n2t.net/addgene:191069 ; RRID:Addgene_191069)
