[The description below was written by a language model from this plasmid's Addgene catalogue record and pLannotate feature annotations shown in this document.]
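Description:
pEY72 is a C. elegans expression plasmid built on the pPD95.62 backbone, one of the Fire-lab-style worm reporter vectors. It serves as a transcriptional reporter for the cho-1 gene. In E. coli it is maintained through a high-copy ColE1/pUC-type origin and selected with ampicillin via the bla (AmpR) gene and its own promoter. The annotated lac promoter, lac operator and CAP site, together with short fragments of lacI, rop, bom and the pUC multiple cloning site, are backbone remnants with no stated role in the reporter.

The insert, assembled by Gibson cloning, is a roughly 3.7 kb cis-regulatory fragment of cho-1. The feature table does not annotate it, but it presumably lies in the large unannotated region between the MCS remnant and the reporter coding sequence. Downstream sit a very short fragment matching worm-optimised GFP, probably a leftover of the original vector's leader, and then the full coding sequence of CyOFP1, a monomeric, rapidly maturing long-Stokes-shift orange fluorescent protein. This is followed closely by his-11, which encodes C. elegans histone H2B. Their arrangement suggests a CyOFP1–H2B fusion, which would tether the fluorophore to chromatin and account for the nuclear signal named in the record. The short aex-5 match further downstream probably reflects genomic sequence carried with the vector's 3′ region, although no 3′ UTR is explicitly annotated.

The plasmid was made as one component of the NeuroPAL multicolour atlas. There, reporters with defined expression patterns and distinguishable fluorophores give neurons a colour code for whole-brain identification. The record defers to that publication for the exact set of labelled cells.
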