Features (pLannotate 1.2.2; 14 found; start..end, strand, type, name):
    152..169     -  misc_feature   MCS (fragment): pUC18/19 multiple cloning site
   4091..4142    +  CDS            mEGFP (fragment): monomeric enhanced GFP, optimized with synthetic introns for expression in C. elegans
   4149..4949    +  CDS            CyOFP1: CyOFP1 is a basic (constitutively fluorescent) long stokes shift fluorescent protein published in 2016, derived from Entacmaea quadricolor. It is reported to be a very rapidly-maturing monomer with moderate acid sensitivity.
   4974..5336    +  CDS            his-11: H2B1_CAEEL - Experimental evidence at protein level: Swiss-Prot protein existence level 1. Core component of nucleosome. Nucleosomes wrap and compact DNA into chromatin, limiting DNA accessibility to the cellular machineries which require DNA as a template. Histones thereby play a central role in transcription regulation, DNA repair, DNA replication and chromosomal stability. DNA accessibility is regulated via a complex set of post-translational modifications of histones, also called histone code, and nucleosome remodeling. From Caenorhabditis elegans.
   5946..6098    +  CDS            aex-5 (fragment): AEX5_CAEEL - Also known as kpc-3 From Caenorhabditis elegans.
   6226..6261    +  CDS            rop (fragment): Rop protein, which maintains plasmids at low copy number; rop
   6363..6462    +  misc_feature   bom (fragment): basis of mobility region from pBR322
   6560..6664    +  promoter       AmpR promoter: bla
   6665..7525    +  CDS            AmpR: β-lactamase; bla; confers resistance to ampicillin, carbenicillin, and related antibiotics
   7696..8284    +  rep_origin     ori: high-copy-number ColE1/pMB1/pBR322/pUC origin of replication
   8467..8559    +  CDS            lacI (fragment): lac repressor; lacI; The lac repressor binds to the lac operator to inhibit transcription in E. coli. This inhibition can be relieved by adding lactose or isopropyl-β-D-thiogalactopyranoside (IPTG).
   8572..8593    +  protein_bind   CAP binding site: CAP binding activates transcription in the presence of cAMP. E. coli catabolite activator protein
   8608..8638    +  promoter       lac promoter: promoter for the E. coli lac operon
   8646..8662    +  protein_bind   lac operator: The lac repressor binds to the lac operator to inhibit transcription in E. coli. This inhibition can be relieved by adding lactose or isopropyl-β-D-thiogalactopyranoside (IPTG). lac repressor encoded by lacI
>Addgene plasmid #191069 | pEY72 | addgene full sequence | sequence record 376008 | Addgene NGS Result
TCACACAGGAAACAGCTATGACCATGATTACGCCAAGCTGTAAGTTTAAACATGATCTTACTAACTAACT
ATTCTCATTTAAATTTTCAGAGCTTAAAAATGGCTGAAATCACTCACAACGATGGATACGCTAACAACTT
GGAAATGAAATAAGCTTGCATGCCTGCAGTTCACTCTTTCCGCTTCGAAAAGTCGTGTGCTTCTTCTTCT
TCTTGCTCCGCCGCTGCTCCGAATTGGTTACGGAAACTTGAACTTTCTTCGATGTTTTCTTCTTCGTCGT
AGTCTTCCCAGTGACGTCGTCTTCTTTTCTTTTTCTTATTGCTTGTGCTGCTCACCACCAAAATCATTGC
AAATTCAATTGAGAACTCGCGGCGGCGATGTCTCCAAGTGTTCGAAACAGACAAAAAACTAAATAAAAGA
AAAAGAAGAAGCATGACATGTTGCCTTTAAATTCTTCCTCAATTTTTCTTCAAACTTCCACCCCCACAGT
GGCAAAAAACCACATTTGCTCCGTGGCCGCGTGACAAAAATTGATGGCTGAGTTTTCATCTCTCGCGGCC
ACGTAGGATACTAGAAAGAAGAGTGCCCTCTAGAAAACTCGGCCACGGGTGCGCGGAATTTCAAATTTCC
TCTGGGTTTTTGAAGATTCCGAGCAACTTTCGTTTTAGTCTAGGTCCGAGAAAATTCGCGGCCGCCAATT
TTTTACGGCCATGTAGGAAAAAATTCATTTTAGGAGCATTGAATGATATTGTAGGTCCTACCGAATTTCT
AAAGCGATTACCGTACCCGTTTAAAGGCGCATGCCACTTTTCACCACCCTTCACGACCTATAAATTTATT
TTCGATAGTTGCAAAAAAAGCGAAGAAAACAAGAAACGCTTGACAAAACATTTCCGCAGTTGCAAATCCT
TTCTTAAAACTTGTTTGATTGGCTCAATCCGTTGCTCTTTTGCTCATCCTCCTCTCTTTCCCATACACAC
ACATCGAAATATGAATCTTCTCTTAAAAAGAAGGTTGTCCAATTAGTTTCCCCTATTCATTTTTCCATGT
TTTCTTATAACAACTTTTTCTTTTGAATACTCCTCCAGAAATGATAAATCTTTGTGAGATGCCAATTAAA
ATTTATTTTTGAATTTTATTTGTTGAAGGATTTTATTTGTTGAATGACCTAAATAGAGGCTCCGCCCATA
TCTTGGCTTTCTGCAATTTGCATAAAAGGTTTTCCAGTTTTCGTAGGTATTTTTTGAAGGTCTTCCACGT
AGGCGTTGCCGGCGTGCCTACGCATACCTTCTGCATATTGCCAAAGTACTTCTGAATCCTTTCTTCCAAC
TATTTGATTGAATAGAGAAAACCGAGGAACTACACTAGGTAGGCAGGCAGGTCGACAGGCAGTGGCTACC
TTAGCTGACCAGTGAATTTTTTTTCAAATCGTGTTATTGAGACACTTGTGCAGAAGTTTAAAGTGCACAG
TTTTAAAATATTAGGCGTCTTGTTCAAATTTGAATTTTAATGCCTAAATAGATAGGTAGGTAGGTAGGCA
GCACGGTAGGCAAGAAGTAAGATAGGTAGGAAGGTATGTTAGTAACTATTTTATAAACTATATACGTTAT
CGAAAGGATCTAAAATTTTTCTTTGGGGTTCAAAAAAGGTCCTAGTTTTTTGCAATAAAAAAAACACAAT
CAACGCCAACGCTCTAGCTAGGTAGGCAAGCCGGTAGGTAGGCACGCAGATAAATTGGCTAGTAGGTAGG
TAGGTAGGTAGGTGGGTAGGTAGGTAGGTAAGTAGGTATATAGCTATAGGTAAGTGAGTAAGTAAGCTGT
ATTTTTGTGGTTCTGAGAGCTTACTACAATTTTTTCTGAAAATTCGTATTATTTTTTAAAATAAAAAAAG
CTATCAACCCTCTTCTAAGGTTTCAAAAATGAAATCATTCTCAGCGCTCCCTTTTGTAATCAGATATCCT
TCGAAAAAAAGAATACCGTCAATCTTCTTAAATTTCCTCAAATTTCAAGCCTTTTCTGGAACCCCGGTTC
CAAATTTCTGACGGCTTCTTACAAAAGCATATGCACAAATCTTTTGCTCGTAAATCATGTGCATTCGAAA
TGATGAGGTGGGCCCTTTCGGGGTGAGACCGGTCTCTTAGCATTCCGCCCCCAATTTTTCCAAACTTTTT
CTGCCATTCACTCAAATATCCATTCAATTTTCGTTTGAAAATAAACTTTTTTTTTCATTCATTCAATTTC
AATTTAGCATAGAACTTCGAGGAGTCATTTGTTGTATAATTGAATTCCTTTATCAAGATTAGTGAGGTGG
AGCACGGGGCACGTCATTTCAGTAATCCAGGTCACTGTTACCCTTATTTTTCCATTAAGTGTTCTGTGCG
AATTGAAAAATGTTAGAATCAGGAATATTGTGGCCAAGATGTTTGCGGAGACTAGTTATCTGAAAACATT
TCAGTCCCTAGTAAAATGAAGTTATCACCTTCAGAATGTTAGGCTGATTACTTCTTCAACTTTTGCCTTT
TTCTAATTTTAAGCTCCGCCCACTTCTTGGCTGTTTTTTTTTGAGTTAACCTCGCCCATTTATCACAATG
TTGTATATTTCAACTCCGCCCACTTATCGGGATTTTTTGCATTTGTAACTCCACCCGTTTCTTGGTGCTT
GTTTTTTGCACTGTGAGCTCCTCCCAATTATTGATAGTTTAGATTTAGGCTCCGCCCCTTTCTTTACTGT
TTTTCGCGTTATGCCCAGCCACAAATCTATAATTTTACAGTTTTAGCTCCGCTTGAATGCTTTCCTATCA
GTAAAATTCTCGGTGTTTTTACATTCGATCTCTAGAATTTTCGGAAATTTTTTGGTGTTGGAAGGCGTGA
CGTCACACGAGAGCTAGTGTTTAGAAGAACACTAATGACGTCACCCTAATAATTTTCAGAATTTTTTTAT
CTAAATAAAAATGGATCCGGTCCTAAACTATCTTGCTAGTAATTGTTTGAAAAGTTGAAAATTTTCAGAA
TTTTAACAAATTTGTTGTAATTTCGAACATAAATTATGTTGATCGAGATATCAACTTGAATTTTTTTTTT
AATACGTACATGTGCACTCAACTTCAACTCTAAAAATAAAAAAACACTATTTCTATATTCTAGATCTCTT
TAGTGATGTAATAATAAGAATTTCCAAGCTATACACCTAGCCACCGCCTACTCACCTCATTCAGTTTCCC
ACGAAGAATTAGAAGAAAATGAAGAAAAATGGAATTGAATAGAGTCAGTGTGAGTGTGTGAAATGAAAAA
AAAATATATATCGATGTGGCGGTATCTCGGATAAATAATTAACTATTTCTCAGTTTTTACTTATTCTCAG
ACTCTCCTTTTTTGCTTTTGAATATCTCTTCTTCGTCGTCATCATTGAGATTTTTCTTCTAATAATCGTA
ACTTTGTAATTAAAAGAACATTCATTTCGGGTCTTGCGGCGAAAAATACATTTAAAGGTCCACGGGTTCA
TTAGTATGGGTCTCACTGCGAGAAAAAGTTTATAGTTTGTATTTAGTATTCACATTGTTTTTGAAAATAA
ATTGAAATCGATAAAAACTAATCAATTTGAAAAAAAATATTTAAAAATTCTACCACAATTAAATTTTTAA
ACTTAATTTAAAAAAGAACTACAGCGTAATTTTTAAAGTTAGAACTACAGAGAACTGTTTCTCGTACACT
CAAAATATTGAAACTGCTTTGTGTGTACATCCAAATAGGCCCCGCCTTTTTCTCGTTCACTCACGGGGAA
AAGGCAAAAATCTTGACCCCAACCAATATCAGGCCGCCGACATCTTGCGAGTTCCTCTATCTTATCCAAT
TTTCGTCTACTTTTCTTTTCGATTTTCACATTTCCAATTTTAATTTTCCAGGACAAATCCCGGGATTGGC
CAAAGGACCCAAAGGTATGTTTCGAATGATACTAACATAACATAGAACATTTTCAGGAGGACCCTTGCTT
GGAGGGTACCGAGCTCAGAAAAAATGACCGCTCCAAAGAAGAAGCGCAAGGTTCCAGTCGAGAAGATGAC
TGCCCCAAAAAAGAAACGTAAGGTCCCGCGGGTAAGTTTAAACAGTTCGGTACTAACTAACCATACATAT
TTAAATTTTCAGCGCGCTGTGTCAAAAGGAGAAGAGCTTATTAAGGAGAATATGCGTTCCAAGCTCTACC
TCGAGGGATCCGTCAACGGACACCAATTCAAGTGCACCCACGAGGGAGAGGGAAAGCCATACGAGGGAAA
GCAAACCAACCGTATCAAGGTCGTCGAGGGAGGACCACTCCCATTCGCCTTCGACATCCTCGCCACCCAC
TTCATGTACGGATCCAAGGTAAGTTTAAACATATATATACTAACTAACCCTGATTATTTAAATTTTCAGG
TCTTCATCAAGTACCCAGCCGACCTCCCAGACTACTTCAAGCAATCCTTCCCAGAGGGATTCACCTGGGA
GCGTGTCATGGTCTTCGAGGACGGAGGAGTCCTCACCGCCACCCAAGACACCTCCCTCCAAGACGGAGAG
CTCATCTACAACGTCAAGGTCCGTGGAGTCAACTTCCCAGCCAACGGACCAGTCATGCAAAAGAAGACCC
TCGGATGGGAGCCATCCACCGAGACCATGTACCCAGCCGACGGAGGACTCGAGGGACGTTGCGACAAGGT
AAGTTTAAACATGATTTTACTAACTAACTAATCTGATTTAAATTTTCAGGCCCTCAAGCTCGTCGGAGGA
GGACACCTCCACGTCAACTTCAAGACCACCTACAAGTCCAAGAAGCCAGTCAAGATGCCAGGAGTCCACT
ACGTCGACCGTCGTCTCGAGCGTATCAAGGAGGCCGACAACGAGACCTACGTCGAGCAATACGAGCACGC
CGTCGCCCGTTACTCCAACCTCGGAGGAGGAATGGACGAGCTCTACAAGCCTAGGATACCGGTGGGTGAA
GACCCACCAAAGCCATCTGCCAAGGGAGCCAAGAAGGCCGCCAAGACCGTTACGAAGCCAAAGGACGGAA
AGAAGAGACGTCATGCCCGTAAGGAATCATACTCCGTCTACATCTACCGTGTCCTCAAGCAAGTTCATCC
AGACACTGGAGTTTCCTCCAAAGCCATGTCTATCATGAACTCTTTTGTCAACGATGTCTTCGAGCGTATT
GCTGCTGAAGCATCCCGTCTTGCTCACTACAACAAGCGTTCCACAATCTCATCCCGCGAAATTCAGACCG
CTGTCCGTCTGATCCTTCCAGGAGAGCTTGCCAAGCACGCCGTGTCTGAGGGAACCAAGGCCGTTACCAA
GTACACTTCCAGCAAGTAGGAATTCCAACTGAGCGCCGGTCGCTACCATTACCAACTTGTCTGGTGTCAA
AAATAATAGGGGCCGCTGTCATCAGAGTAAGTTTAAACTGAGTTCTACTAACTAACGAGTAATATTTAAA
TTTTCAGCATCTCGCGCCCGTGCCTCTGACTTCTAAGTCCAATTACTCTTCAACATCCCTACATGCTCTT
TCTCCCTGTGCTCCCACCCCCTATTTTTGTTATTATCAAAAAACTTCTCTTAATTTCTTTGTTTTTTAGC
TTCTTTTAAGTCACCTCTAACAATGAAATTGTGTAGATTCAAAAATAGAATTAATTCGTAATAAAAAGTC
GAAAAAAATTGTGCTCCCTCCCCCCATTAATAATAATTCTATCCCAAAATCTACACAATGTTCTGTGTAC
ACTTCTTATGTTTTTTACTTCTGATAAATTTTTTTGAAACATCATAGAAAAAACCGCACACAAAATACCT
TATCATATGTTACGTTTCAGTTTATGACCGCAATTTTTATTTCTTCGCACGTCTGGGCCTCTCATGACGT
CAAATCATGCTCATCGTGAAAAAGTTTTGGAGTATTTTTGGAATTTTTCAATCAAGTGAAAGTTTATGAA
ATTAATTTTCCTGCTTTTGCTTTTTGGGGTTTCCCCTATTGTTTGTCAAGATTTCGAGGACGGCGTTTTT
CTTGCTAAAATCACAAGTATTGATGAGCACGATGCAAGAAAGATCGGAAGAAGGTTTGGGTTTGAGGCTC
AGTGGAAGGTGAGTAGAAGTTGATAATTTGAAAGTGGAGTAGTGTCTATGGGGTTTTTGCCTTAAATGAC
AGAATACATTCCCAATATACCAAACATAACTGTTTCCTACTAGTCGGCCGTACGGGCCCTTTCGTCTCGC
GCGTTTCGGTGATGACGGTGAAAACCTCTGACACATGCAGCTCCCGGAGACGGTCACAGCTTGTCTGTAA
GCGGATGCCGGGAGCAGACAAGCCCGTCAGGGCGCGTCAGCGGGTGTTGGCGGGTGTCGGGGCTGGCTTA
ACTATGCGGCATCAGAGCAGATTGTACTGAGAGTGCACCATATGCGGTGTGAAATACCGCACAGATGCGT
AAGGAGAAAATACCGCATCAGGCGGCCTTAAGGGCCTCGTGATACGCCTATTTTTATAGGTTAATGTCAT
GATAATAATGGTTTCTTAGACGTCAGGTGGCACTTTTCGGGGAAATGTGCGCGGAACCCCTATTTGTTTA
TTTTTCTAAATACATTCAAATATGTATCCGCTCATGAGACAATAACCCTGATAAATGCTTCAATAATATT
GAAAAAGGAAGAGTATGAGTATTCAACATTTCCGTGTCGCCCTTATTCCCTTTTTTGCGGCATTTTGCCT
TCCTGTTTTTGCTCACCCAGAAACGCTGGTGAAAGTAAAAGATGCTGAAGATCAGTTGGGTGCACGAGTG
GGTTACATCGAACTGGATCTCAACAGCGGTAAGATCCTTGAGAGTTTTCGCCCCGAAGAACGTTTTCCAA
TGATGAGCACTTTTAAAGTTCTGCTATGTGGCGCGGTATTATCCCGTATTGACGCCGGGCAAGAGCAACT
CGGTCGCCGCATACACTATTCTCAGAATGACTTGGTTGAGTACTCACCAGTCACAGAAAAGCATCTTACG
GATGGCATGACAGTAAGAGAATTATGCAGTGCTGCCATAACCATGAGTGATAACACTGCGGCCAACTTAC
TTCTGACAACGATCGGAGGACCGAAGGAGCTAACCGCTTTTTTGCACAACATGGGGGATCATGTAACTCG
CCTTGATCGTTGGGAACCGGAGCTGAATGAAGCCATACCAAACGACGAGCGTGACACCACGATGCCTGTA
GCAATGGCAACAACGTTGCGCAAACTATTAACTGGCGAACTACTTACTCTAGCTTCCCGGCAACAATTAA
TAGACTGGATGGAGGCGGATAAAGTTGCAGGACCACTTCTGCGCTCGGCCCTTCCGGCTGGCTGGTTTAT
TGCTGATAAATCTGGAGCCGGTGAGCGTGGGTCTCGCGGTATCATTGCAGCACTGGGGCCAGATGGTAAG
CCCTCCCGTATCGTAGTTATCTACACGACGGGGAGTCAGGCAACTATGGATGAACGAAATAGACAGATCG
CTGAGATAGGTGCCTCACTGATTAAGCATTGGTAACTGTCAGACCAAGTTTACTCATATATACTTTAGAT
TGATTTAAAACTTCATTTTTAATTTAAAAGGATCTAGGTGAAGATCCTTTTTGATAATCTCATGACCAAA
ATCCCTTAACGTGAGTTTTCGTTCCACTGAGCGTCAGACCCCGTAGAAAAGATCAAAGGATCTTCTTGAG
ATCCTTTTTTTCTGCGCGTAATCTGCTGCTTGCAAACAAAAAAACCACCGCTACCAGCGGTGGTTTGTTT
GCCGGATCAAGAGCTACCAACTCTTTTTCCGAAGGTAACTGGCTTCAGCAGAGCGCAGATACCAAATACT
GTTCTTCTAGTGTAGCCGTAGTTAGGCCACCACTTCAAGAACTCTGTAGCACCGCCTACATACCTCGCTC
TGCTAATCCTGTTACCAGTGGCTGCTGCCAGTGGCGATAAGTCGTGTCTTACCGGGTTGGACTCAAGACG
ATAGTTACCGGATAAGGCGCAGCGGTCGGGCTGAACGGGGGGTTCGTGCACACAGCCCAGCTTGGAGCGA
ACGACCTACACCGAACTGAGATACCTACAGCGTGAGCTATGAGAAAGCGCCACGCTTCCCGAAGGGAGAA
AGGCGGACAGGTATCCGGTAAGCGGCAGGGTCGGAACAGGAGAGCGCACGAGGGAGCTTCCAGGGGGAAA
CGCCTGGTATCTTTATAGTCCTGTCGGGTTTCGCCACCTCTGACTTGAGCGTCGATTTTTGTGATGCTCG
TCAGGGGGGCGGAGCCTATGGAAAAACGCCAGCAACGCGGCCTTTTTACGGTTCCTGGCCTTTTGCTGGC
CTTTTGCTCACATGTTCTTTCCTGCGTTATCCCCTGATTCTGTGGATAACCGTATTACCGCCTTTGAGTG
AGCTGATACCGCTCGCCGCAGCCGAACGACCGAGCGCAGCGAGTCAGTGAGCGAGGAAGCGGAAGAGCGC
CCAATACGCAAACCGCCTCTCCCCGCGCGTTGGCCGATTCATTAATGCAGCTGGCACGACAGGTTTCCCG
ACTGGAAAGCGGGCAGTGAGCGCAACGCAATTAATGTGAGTTAGCTCACTCATTAGGCACCCCAGGCTTT
ACACTTTATGCTTCCGGCTCGTATGTTGTGTGGAATTGTGAGCGGATAACAATT
